>Addgene plasmid #64286 | pBa-FRB-3myc-KIF1A tail 391-1698 | depositor full sequence | sequence record 109042 | pBa-FRB-3myc-KIF1A tail 391-1698 sequence 10365 bps
TTAGTGCATGCATACCCCTCGGTGTTATTGCTGCTCTGTGCACGCACGCTCATTGTATCACTTCATCCCA
GTGCATGCACTCACACTGGAGCGATTGCTGCTCGGTGCACGCACACTCATTGTATCACGTCAGCTCAGTG
GCTGCACGCACACCGGTGTTATTGCTGCTCGGTGCGTGCATGCACATCAGTGTCGCTGCAGCTCAGTGCA
TGCACGCTCATTGCCCATCGCTATCCCTGCCTCTCCTGCTGGCGCTCCCCGGGAGGTGACTTCAAGGGGA
CCGCAGGACCACCTCGGGGGTGGGGGGAGGGCTGCACACGCGGACCCCGCTCCCCCTCCCCAACAAAGCA
CTGTGGAATCAAAAAGGGGGGAGGGGGGATGGAGGGGCGCGTCACACCCCCGCCCCACACCCTCACCTCG
AGGTGAGCCCCACGTTCTGCTTCACTCTCCCCATCTCCCCCCCCTCCCCACCCCCAATTTTGTATTTATT
TATTTTTTAATTATTTTGTGCAGCGATGGGGGCGGGGGGGGGGGGGGCGCGCGCCAGGCGGGGCGGGGCG
GGGCGAGGGGCGGGGCGGGGCGAGGCGGAGAGGTGCGGCGGCAGCCAATCAGAGCGGCGCGCTCCGAAAG
TTTCCTTTTATGGCGAGGCGGCGGCGGCGGCGGCCCTATAAAAAGCGAAGCGCGCGGCGGGCGGGAGTCG
CTGCGTTGCCTTCGCCCCGTGCCCCGCTCCGCGCCGCCTCGCGCCGCCCGCCCCGGCTCTGACTGACCGC
GTTACTCCCACAGGTGAGCGGGCGGGACGGCCCTTCTCCTCCGGGCTGTAATTAGCGCTTGGTTTAATGA
CGGCTCGTTTCTTTTCTGTGGCTGCGTGAAAGCCTTAAAGGGCTCCGGGAGGGCCCTTTGTGCGGGGGGG
AGCGGCTCGGGGGGTGCGTGCGTGTGTGTGTGCGTGGGGAGCGCCGCGTGCGGCCCGCGCTGCCCGGCGG
CTGTGAGCGCTGCGGGCGCGGCGCGGGGCTTTGTGCGCTCCGCGTGTGCGCGAGGGGAGCGCGGCCGGGG
GCGGTGCCCCGCGGTGCGGGGGGGCTGCGAGGGGAACAAAGGCTGCGTGCGGGGTGTGTGCGTGGGGGGG
TGAGCAGGGGGTGTGGGCGCGGCGGTCGGGCTGTAACCCCCCCCTGCACCCCCCTCCCCGAGTTGCTGAG
CACGGCCCGGCTTCGGGTGCGGGGCTCCGTGCGGGGCGTGGCGCGGGGCTCGCCGTGCCGGGCGGGGGGT
GGCGGCAGGTGGGGGTGCCGGGCGGGGCGGGGCCGCCTCGGGCCGGGGAGGGCTCGGGGGAGGGGCGCGG
CGGCCCCGGAGCGCCGGCGGCTGTCGAGGCGCGGCGAGCCGCAGCCATTGCCTTTTATGGTAATCGTGCG
AGAGGGCGCAGGGACTTCCTTTGTCCCAAATCTGGCGGAGCCGAAATCTGGGAGGCGCCGCCGCACCCCC
TCTAGCGGGCGCGGGCGAAGCGGTGCGGCGCCGGCAGGAAGGAAATGGGCGGGGAGGGCCTTCGTGCGTC
GCCGCGCCGCCGTCCCCTTCTCCATCTCCAGCCTCGGGGCTGCCGCAGGGGGACGGCTGCCTTCGGGGGG
GACGGGGCAGGGCGGGGTTCGGCTTCTGGCGTGTGACCGGCGGGGTTTATATCTTCCCTTCTCTGTTCCT
CCGCAGCCCCCAAGCTTGGCGCGCCTAGGCCTACCATGGCTTCTAGAATCCTCTGGCATGAGATGTGGCA
TGAAGGCCTGGAAGAGGCATCTCGTTTGTACTTTGGGGAAAGGAACGTGAAAGGCATGTTTGAGGTGCTG
GAGCCCTTGCATGCTATGATGGAACGGGGCCCCCAGACTCTGAAGGAAACATCCTTTAATCAGGCCTATG
GTCGAGATTTAATGGAGGCCCAAGAGTGGTGCAGGAAGTACATGAAATCAGGGAATGTCAAGGACCTCCT
CCAAGCCTGGGACCTCTATTATCATGTGTTCCGACGAATCTCAAAGACTAGTTATCCGTACGGAATGCAG
AAGCTGATCTCAGAGGAGGACCTGCAAAAACTTATTTCTGAAGAGGATCTGCAAAAGCTTATTTCTGAAG
AAGATCTGTACATAGATATCACTGACACCAACACTGTGCCTGGAGGACCCAAATTGACCAATGCCCTGGT
GGGCATGAGCCCCTCGTCTTCGCTCTCAGCCCTGTCCAGCCGTGCGGCCTCTGTGTCCAGTCTCCACGAG
CGCATCTTGTTTGCTCCAGGCAGCGAGGAGGCTATTGAAAGGCTGAAGGAAACAGAGAAGATCATTGCTG
AGCTCAATGAGACGTGGGAGGAGAAGCTACGGCGGACAGAAGCCATCCGGATGGAGAGGGAAGCCCTGCT
GGCCGAGATGGGTGTGGCCATGAGGGAAGATGGTGGCACCTTGGGAGTGTTTTCTCCCAAAAAGACACCT
CATCTTGTCAACCTGAACGAGGATCCTTTGATGTCTGAATGCCTCCTTTACTACATCAAAGATGGCGTCA
CCAGAGTGGGCAGAGAAGACGCAGAGAGGCGGCAAGACATTGTCCTGAGTGGGCACTTCATCAAGGAGGA
ACACTGCATCTTCCGGAGCGACTCCCGAGGAGGCGGAGAAGCTGTGGTGACCCTGGAGCCCTGTGAAGGA
GCAGATACCTATGTGAACGGCAAGAAAGTCACTGAGCCCAGCATCCTACGGTCAGGAAACCGCATCATCA
TGGGAAAAAGCCACGTGTTCCGGTTTAACCACCCCGAGCAGGCTCGTCAGGAGCGTGAGCGGACACCTTG
TGCAGAGACACCCGCTGAGCCAGTGGACTGGGCCTTTGCCCAGAGGGAGCTGCTGGAGAAGCAGGGCATT
GACATGAAGCAGGAGATGGAGCAGAGGCTCCAGGAGCTGGAGGACCAGTACCGGAGGGAGCGGGAGGAGG
CCACATACCTGCTGGAGCAGCAGAGGCTGGACTATGAGAGTAAGCTGGAGGCCCTACAGAAACAGATGGA
CTCCAGGTACTACCCAGAGGTGAACGAGGAGGAGGAAGAACCAGAGGATGAAGTCCAATGGACGGAGCGG
GAGTGTGAGTTGGCACTGTGGGCCTTCCGGAAATGGAAGTGGTACCAGTTCACTTCTCTTCGGGACCTGC
TGTGGGGCAATGCCATCTTCCTGAAGGAGGCCAATGCCATCAGTGTGGAGCTAAAGAAGAAGGTCCAGTT
CCAGTTCGTCCTCCTCACAGATACCCTCTACTCCCCACTGCCGCCAGACCTACTCCCCCCAGAAGCTGCC
AAAGACCGAGAGACACGACCCTTCCCCAGGACCATCGTGGCCGTGGAGGTCCAGGACCAGAAGAATGGGG
CCACCCACTACTGGACGCTAGAGAAACTCAGGCAACGCCTGGACCTGATGCGGGAAATGTATGACCGGGC
TGCAGAGGTCCCCTCCAGCGTCGTTGAGGACTGTGACAATGTGGTGACTGGTGGAGACCCCTTCTATGAC
CGCTTCCCCTGGTTCCGGCTGGTGGGCAGGGCCTTCGTATACCTGAGCAACTTGCTGTACCCTGTGCCCC
TGGTGCACCGCGTGGCCATCGTCAGCGAAAAGGGAGAGGTGAAAGGCTTCCTCCGTGTGGCGGTGCAGGC
CATCTCAGCTGATGAGGAGGCTCCGGATTATGGATCAGGTGTCCGTCAGTCAGGAACGGCTAAAATCTCC
TTCGATGACCAGCACTTTGAAAAGTTCCAGTCTGAGTCCTGCCCTGTGGTGGGGATGTCCCGCTCAGGGA
CCTCCCAGGAGGAGCTGCGCATTGTAGAAGGCCAGGGTCAGGGGGCTGATGCTGGGCCTTCAGCCGATGA
AGTGAACAACAACACTTGCTCAGCTGTGCCTCCTGAAGGCCTCCTAGATAGCCCAGAGAAGGCTGCCCTG
GATGGACCCCTAGACACAGCCCTGGACCACCTCCGTCTGGGCAGTACCTTCACCTTCCGGGTTACAGTCC
TGCAGGCGTCCAGTATCTCTGCTGAATACGCTGACATCTTCTGCCAGTTCAACTTTATCCACCGCCACGA
TGAGGCCTTCTCCACTGAACCCCTGAAGAACACTGGCAGAGGACCCCCTCTTGGCTTCTACCATGTCCAA
AATATTGCGGTAGAGGTGACCAAGTCCTTCATCGAATACATCAAGAGCCAGCCCATTGTGTTCGAGGTCT
TTGGGCACTACCAGCAGCACCCGTTCCCACCTCTTTGCAAGGATGTCCTCAGCCCCCTGAGACCCTCACG
TCGCCACTTCCCCAGGGTCATGCCGTTATCCAAGCCAGTGCCCGCCACTAAGCTCAGCACGATGACACGG
CCTTCCCCAGGTCCCTGCCATTGCAAGTATGACCTGCTGGTCTACTTCGAGATCTGCGAGCTGGAAGCCA
ATGGCGATTACATCCCTGCTGTGGTGGACCACCGTGGTGGCATGCCGTGCATGGGGACTTTCCTTCTCCA
TCAGGGCATCCAGAGACGGATAACTGTGACACTGTTACATGAGACAGGAAGCCACATCCGCTGGAAGGAA
GTGCGCGAGCTAGTTGTGGGTCGCATCCGAAACACCCCAGAAACTGACGAAGCTCTGATTGACCCCAACA
TCTTGTCCCTCAACATCCTCTCATCAGGATACGTCCATCCAGCCCAGGATGACCGGCAGTTTCTTGATTC
GGACATACCTAGGACCTTCTACCAGTTTGAAGCAGCCTGGGACAGTTCCATGCATAACTCTCTCCTGCTG
AATCGTGTCACCCCTTACCGGGAGAAAATCTACATGACGCTCTCTGCCTACATTGAGATGGAGAACTGTA
CCCAGCCAGCTGTCATCACCAAGGACTTCTGCATGGTTTTCTACTCTCGGGACGCCAAGCTACCCGCCTC
ACGCTCCATTCGCAACCTGTTTGGCAGTGGCAGCCTGCGGGCCACAGAAGGCAACCGTGTGACTGGTGTG
TATGAGCTCAGCCTTTGCCACGTGGCCGACGCAGGCAGCCCAGGGATGCAGCGTCGGCGCCGGCGGGTGC
TGGACACATCAGTAGCCTATGTCCGGGGTGAGGAGAACCTGGCTGGCTGGAGGCCCCGAAGTGACAGCCT
GATCCTAGATCACCAGTGGGAACTGGAGAAACTGAGCCTCTTACAGGAGGTGGAAAAGACCAGGCACTAC
CTGCTCCTTCGGGAGAAGCTGGAGACGACCCAGCGCCCTGGCCCTGAGGTGCTGTCCCCAGCCTCCAGTG
AGGACTCTGAGTCCCGTAGTTCTTCAGGTGCCTCTTCCCCATTGTCAGCCGAGGGTCAGCCGTCACCTCT
GGAGGCTCCCAACGAGAGGCAGAGGGAGCTGGCTGTCAAGTGCTTACGACTCCTCATGCACACATTCAAC
AGGGAATACACCCACAGCCACGTCTGTATCAGCGCCAGCGAGAGCAAGCTCTCTGAGATGTCTGTCACCC
TGATGCGGGACCCATCCATGTCCCCTCTGGGTGCTGCTACACTCACTCCCTCCTCCACTTGCCCCTCTCT
GATCGAAGGACGATACGGTGCCACTGACGTGAGGACCCCCCAGCCCTGCTCCCGGCCCGCCAGCCCAGAG
CCCGAGCTCCTGCCAGAACTTGACTCTAAGAAGACTCCCTCCCCTGTTCGGGCAACAGAGACAGAGAAGG
AGCCCCAGCGACTGCTGGTCCCTGACATCCAAGAGATCCGAGTCAGCCCAATCGTCTCCAAGAAGGGATA
CCTGCATTTCCTGGAGCCACACACGGCTGGCTGGGCCAAGCGCTTTGTGGTGGTGAGGCGTCCCTACGCC
TACATGTACAACAGTGACAAGGACACGGTGGAGAGATTTGTGCTCAACCTCTCCACTGCGCAGGTGGAGT
ACAGCGAGGACCAGCAGGCCATGCTCAAGACACCCAACACATTCGCTGTGTGCACGGAGCACCGAGGCAT
CCTGCTGCAGGCCAACAGTGACAAGGACATGCACGACTGGCTGTATGCCTTCAACCCGCTCCTGGCTGGG
ACCATCCGGTCCAAGCTCTCTCGAAGGAGATCTGCGCAGATGCGGGTCTGAGTTGAAAGCCTTCCGGAAT
TCATTGATCATAATCAGCCATACCACATTTGTAGAGGTTTTACTTGCTTTAAAAAACCTCCCACACCTCC
CCCTGAACCTGAAACATAAAATGAATGCAATTGTTGTTGTTAACTTGTTTATTGCAGCTTATAATGGTTA
CAAATAAAGCAATAGCATCACAAATTTCACAAATAAAGCATTTTTTTCACTGCATTCTAGTTGTGGTTTG
TCCAAACTCATCAATGTATCTTATCATGTCTGGATCCCCGGGTACCGAGCTCGAATTCGTAATCATGGTC
ATAGCTGTTTCCTGTGTGAAATTGTTATCCGCTCACAATTCCACACAACATACGAGCCGGAAGCATAAAG
TGTAAAGCCTGGGGTGCCTAATGAGTGAGCTAACTCACATTAATTGCGTTGCGCTCACTGCCCGCTTTCC
AGTCGGGAAACCTGTCGTGCCAGCTGCATTAATGAATCGGCCAACGCGCGGGGAGAGGCGGTTTGCGTAT
TGGGCGCTCTTCCGCTTCCTCGCTCACTGACTCGCTGCGCTCGGTCGTTCGGCTGCGGCGAGCGGTATCA
GCTCACTCAAAGGCGGTAATACGGTTATCCACAGAATCAGGGGATAACGCAGGAAAGAACATGTGAGCAA
AAGGCCAGCAAAAGGCCAGGAACCGTAAAAAGGCCGCGTTGCTGGCGTTTTTCCATAGGCTCCGCCCCCC
TGACGAGCATCACAAAAATCGACGCTCAAGTCAGAGGTGGCGAAACCCGACAGGACTATAAAGATACCAG
GCGTTTCCCCCTGGAAGCTCCCTCGTGCGCTCTCCTGTTCCGACCCTGCCGCTTACCGGATACCTGTCCG
CCTTTCTCCCTTCGGGAAGCGTGGCGCTTTCTCATAGCTCACGCTGTAGGTATCTCAGTTCGGTGTAGGT
CGTTCGCTCCAAGCTGGGCTGTGTGCACGAACCCCCCGTTCAGCCCGACCGCTGCGCCTTATCCGGTAAC
TATCGTCTTGAGTCCAACCCGGTAAGACACGACTTATCGCCACTGGCAGCAGCCACTGGTAACAGGATTA
GCAGAGCGAGGTATGTAGGCGGTGCTACAGAGTTCTTGAAGTGGTGGCCTAACTACGGCTACACTAGAAG
GACAGTATTTGGTATCTGCGCTCTGCTGAAGCCAGTTACCTTCGGAAAAAGAGTTGGTAGCTCTTGATCC
GGCAAACAAACCACCGCTGGTAGCGGTGGTTTTTTTGTTTGCAAGCAGCAGATTACGCGCAGAAAAAAAG
GATCTCAAGAAGATCCTTTGATCTTTTCTACGGGGTCTGACGCTCAGTGGAACGAAAACTCACGTTAAGG
GATTTTGGTCATGAGATTATCAAAAAGGATCTTCACCTAGATCCTTTTAAATTAAAAATGAAGTTTTAAA
TCAATCTAAAGTATATATGAGTAAACTTGGTCTGACAGTTACCAATGCTTAATCAGTGAGGCACCTATCT
CAGCGATCTGTCTATTTCGTTCATCCATAGTTGCCTGACTCCCCGTCGTGTAGATAACTACGATACGGGA
GGGCTTACCATCTGGCCCCAGTGCTGCAATGATACCGCGAGACCCACGCTCACCGGCTCCAGATTTATCA
GCAATAAACCAGCCAGCCGGAAGGGCCGAGCGCAGAAGTGGTCCTGCAACTTTATCCGCCTCCATCCAGT
CTATTAATTGTTGCCGGGAAGCTAGAGTAAGTAGTTCGCCAGTTAATAGTTTGCGCAACGTTGTTGCCAT
TGCTACAGGCATCGTGGTGTCACGCTCGTCGTTTGGTATGGCTTCATTCAGCTCCGGTTCCCAACGATCA
AGGCGAGTTACATGATCCCCCATGTTGTGCAAAAAAGCGGTTAGCTCCTTCGGTCCTCCGATCGTTGTCA
GAAGTAAGTTGGCCGCAGTGTTATCACTCATGGTTATGGCAGCACTGCATAATTCTCTTACTGTCATGCC
ATCCGTAAGATGCTTTTCTGTGACTGGTGAGTACTCAACCAAGTCATTCTGAGAATAGTGTATGCGGCGA
CCGAGTTGCTCTTGCCCGGCGTCAATACGGGATAATACCGCGCCACATAGCAGAACTTTAAAAGTGCTCA
TCATTGGAAAACGTTCTTCGGGGCGAAAACTCTCAAGGATCTTACCGCTGTTGAGATCCAGTTCGATGTA
ACCCACTCGTGCACCCAACTGATCTTCAGCATCTTTTACTTTCACCAGCGTTTCTGGGTGAGCAAAAACA
GGAAGGCAAAATGCCGCAAAAAAGGGAATAAGGGCGACACGGAAATGTTGAATACTCATACTCTTCCTTT
TTCAATATTATTGAAGCATTTATCAGGGTTATTGTCTCATGAGCGGATACATATTTGAATGTATTTAGAA
AAATAAACAAATAGGGGTTCCGCGCACATTTCCCCGAAAAGTGCCACCTGACGTCTAAGAAACCATTATT
ATCATGACATTAACCTATAAAAATAGGCGTATCACGAGGCCCTTTCGTCTCGCGCGTTTCGGTGATGACG
GTGAAAACCTCTGACACATGCAGCTCCCGGAGACGGTCACAGCTTGTCTGTAAGCGGATGCCGGGAGCAG
ACAAGCCCGTCAGGGCGCGTCAGCGGGTGTTGGCGGGTGTCGGGGTTGGCTTAACTATGCGGCATCAGAG
CAGATTGTACTGAGAGTGCACCATATGCGGTGTGAAATACCGCACAGATGCGTAAGGAGAAAATACCGCA
TCAGGCGCCATTCGCCATTCAGGCTGCGCAACTGTTGGGAAGGGCGATCGGTGCGGGCCTCTTCGCTATT
ACGCCAGCTGGCGAAAGGGGGATGTGCTGCAAGGCGATTAAGTTGGGTAACGCCAGGGTTTTCCCAGTCA
CGACGTTGTAAAACGACGGCCAGTGCCAAGTTGGGATCTTTGCATTGGCCCACGGCTCTCAGGATGGGGA
TGCTCCCCTTCAGCACCCGGTTCCCCTTGGAAACTGATGGTCCTGGCTCTGTGGCATGGCAGTGGCACTG
TGAGGAGCCCCTACCAGCAGCACACAGTGGGTTTGGCACTGCCACGCTCCGGATGCCGCGCTCTGATCCA
ACCCCATAATCAAGGGAACCCGAATTGCCCCATCATTGCCCCCACCACCCCCATCCTGCCGGGCCCTCAC
ACCCCACGCTGCCTTGTGGTGACATTCCCCAGCCCAAACCCACGGCTTCATGGCTACCGCGGGGCATTTC
CCATTGCCGCCCCATTATCAGCTCTGCACACCTCCCGCTGTACCCATGCCTCGTGGCTGCCCTTCTTTGA
CGTATAATCTTCTAATTAATACCCGGCCTTGTCAAAGTGGAGCACAAACGTTAATTAATTCCCCAGCAGG
CAGGTAATTAACAGTGTGACTCCCTTTTTGCTGCGAGTGGGGCTGATACAGAGAGATGTGGCACTATGGA
GCCCACGGGGTCCTGGCACTGGGTGCCCACGGAGGTCCCCATGTGCTGCAGTGTCACCGCCTCCGAGGTG
ACAGTATTGTCCCTGCGGTGTCCCTGCAGCTCAGCTCTGTCCACAGGGCCACCTCCAGTTTGGAGGGGAC
ACAATGCAGCCCCGATGCAACCCATCCTCGCAGCATCCCAGGGACAAAGACCCCACTGCAAGACCGCACA
CAGGGCTGGGTCCCGCTCCCCTAATATCTACAGTGCTTTTGCATGGCCCCTTAATCAATGCAGTTAATCA
GCATGCGCTCATGCACCGCTCTGGAGCTGCAAAGCCCCTCGCAGCGCTGCTCACCAACACCGCGCACCGC
CCCGGCCCAGCCTGCAGCACGCGCTGCAAACAGGAAAGAAACAAAATATTGCCCAAATGTAGGCAAAGGC
ATTCGGCTGCCTTGACCTCCGCCGGGCCGGGCCCTGCCTGACTCAGCTCCTTACTCAGCGCTCGCTTCCT
CCCTCCGGCTGCCACCGCCGCAGCGCACACCCTGACAAAGAGTGGCCCTTAACGGGCTCTGAGGTGCACC
CAGCAGTGCACTCAGCAGTCCAAGGGCCGGCCTGGAGGTTTGCACCGCTACGTGCTGACATTAGCATTGA
ACTTGGCCCTGGGTAGTGCTGCAGGCCGGGCGGGGTGGGTGTAGAGAGTGCAGCGCGCGTTGCACCCGGT
GCCCCTTCCCCTCCCTTGCATCCCAGCAGGCTGCACCCCAGCACCAGGCCCGTGCATGCATGCTCCTGGT
GTTATTGCAGCCTGGTGCATGCATGCGTCTTAGTGGTGCAGCGCTGTGCATGCATCCTCCTTGGTGTGTA
GCAGC
Features (pLannotate 1.2.2; 16 found; start..end, strand, type, name):
    418..693     +  promoter       chicken β-actin promoter: No description available
    694..1653    +  intron         chimeric intron: chimera between introns from chicken β-actin and rabbit β-globin
   1728..2006    +  CDS            FRB*: T2098L mutant of FKBP-rapamycin binding domain of human FRAP binds synthetic ligands such as AP21967
   2115..6068    +  CDS            Kif1a (fragment): KIF1A_RAT - Experimental evidence at protein level: Swiss-Prot protein existence level 1. Motor for anterograde axonal transport of synaptic vesicle precursors (Probable). Also required for neuronal dense core vesicles (DCVs) transport to the dendritic spines and axons (PubMed:29166604, PubMed:30021165). The interaction calcium-dependent with CALM1 increases vesicle motility and interaction with the scaffolding proteins PPFIA2 and TANC2 recruits DCVs to synaptic sites (PubMed:30021165). From Rattus norvegicus (Rat).
   6095..6179    +  CDS            large T antigen (fragment): large T antigen from SV40 (simian virus 40)
   6202..6336    +  polyA_signal   SV40 poly(A) signal: SV40 polyadenylation signal
   6392..6408    -  protein_bind   lac operator: The lac repressor binds to the lac operator to inhibit transcription in E. coli. This inhibition can be relieved by adding lactose or isopropyl-β-D-thiogalactopyranoside (IPTG). lac repressor encoded by lacI
   6416..6446    -  promoter       lac promoter: promoter for the E. coli lac operon
   6461..6482    -  protein_bind   CAP binding site: CAP binding activates transcription in the presence of cAMP. E. coli catabolite activator protein
   6495..6587    -  CDS            lacI (fragment): lac repressor; lacI; The lac repressor binds to the lac operator to inhibit transcription in E. coli. This inhibition can be relieved by adding lactose or isopropyl-β-D-thiogalactopyranoside (IPTG).
   6770..7358    -  rep_origin     ori: high-copy-number ColE1/pMB1/pBR322/pUC origin of replication
   7529..8389    -  CDS            AmpR: β-lactamase; bla; confers resistance to ampicillin, carbenicillin, and related antibiotics
   8390..8494    -  promoter       AmpR promoter: bla
   8589..8624    +  CDS            rop (fragment): Rop protein, which maintains plasmids at low copy number; rop
   8727..8825    +  misc_feature   bom (fragment): basis of mobility region from pBR322
   8831..8985    -  CDS            lacZα (fragment): LacZα fragment of β-galactosidase; lacZ fragment
