[The description below was written by a language model from this plasmid's Addgene catalogue record and pLannotate feature annotations shown in this document.]
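Description:
pBa-FRB-3myc-KIF1A tail 391-1698 is a 10.4 kb mammalian expression plasmid built on the pBa backbone. Transcription is driven by the chicken β-actin promoter followed by a chimeric chicken β-actin/rabbit β-globin intron, and it is terminated by an SV40 polyadenylation signal. In bacteria it is maintained through a high-copy ColE1/pUC-type origin and selected with ampicillin via the β-lactamase gene. Short remnants of lac, rop, bom and lacZα sequences are cloning-vector leftovers with no evident function here. The depositors note that the pBa backbone is prone to recombination, so it is kept in stable or standard cloning strains rather than fast-growing ones and should not be modified by recombination-based cloning.

The roughly 4.5 kb insert, placed between AscI and HpaI sites, encodes a fusion of an N-terminal FRB domain, a triple myc epitope and residues 391–1698 of the kinesin-3 motor KIF1A. The record calls this portion the tail, and it begins at residue 391, so the N-terminal part of the protein is absent. The KIF1A sequence is a hybrid: its 5′ portion mostly matches rat and its 3′ portion mostly matches mouse. The annotation identifies the FRB as the T2098L variant, which binds rapamycin analogues such as AP21967. The myc tags are not annotated in the feature table but presumably lie in the gap between FRB and KIF1A. They allow immunodetection of the fusion.

FRB fusions are normally paired with an FKBP-tagged partner so that adding the ligand induces dimerization. The associated publication describes an assay of binding between Rabs, kinesins and specific endosomal populations, which suggests the tail serves as the vesicle-binding half of such a system. The record does not name the partner construct.
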