Addgene plasmid #64286: pBa-FRB-3myc-KIF1A tail 391-1698
Purpose: KIF1A aa 391-1698 with N-terminal FRB and triple myc tags
Depositing lab: Gary Banker & Marvin Bentley. Depositing organization: Oregon Health & Science University. Publication: A novel assay reveals preferential binding between Rabs, kinesins, and specific endosomal subpopulations. Bentley M, Decker H, Luisi J, Banker G. J Cell Biol. 2015 Feb 2;208(3):273-281. Epub 2015 Jan 26. 10.1083/jcb.201408056 PubMed 25624392.
Backbone
  Vector backbone: pBa
  Backbone size w/o insert (bp): 5863
  Total vector size (bp): 10365
  Vector type: Mammalian Expression
Growth in bacteria
  Bacterial resistance: Ampicillin, 100 μg/mL
  Growth temperature: 37°C
  Growth strain: Stbl3
  Copy number: High Copy
Gene/Insert
  Gene/Insert name: KIF1A (alt name: FRB-3myc-Kif1A tail)
  Species: M. musculus (mouse), R. norvegicus (rat)
  Insert size (bp): 4502
  Mutation: aa 391-1698, 5'end mostly matches rat, 3'end mostly matches mouse
  GenBank ID: NM_008440 XM_003750741
  Entrez Gene: Kif1a (a.k.a. A, ATSV, C630002N23Rik, Gm1626, Kn, Kns1); Kif1a
  Promoter: chicken Beta Actin
  Tag / fusion protein: FRB (N terminal on insert); 3myc (N terminal on insert)
  Cloning method: Restriction Enzyme; 5′ cloning site AscI (not destroyed); 3′ cloning site HpaI (not destroyed)
  Sequencing primers: 5′ TTCGGCTTCTGGCGTGTGAC; 3′ GATGAGTTTGGACAAACCAC
Terms and licenses: Academic/Nonprofit Terms; Industry Terms: Not Available to Industry
Depositor comments: pBa vector is susceptable to recombination and should not be grown in fast growing bacteria or cloned using recombination. XL 10-Gold, Stbl3, OmniMax2, DH5alpha, and XL 1-Blue are suitable growth strains.
How to cite: pBa-FRB-3myc-KIF1A tail 391-1698 was a gift from Gary Banker & Marvin Bentley (Addgene plasmid # 64286 ; http://n2t.net/addgene:64286 ; RRID:Addgene_64286)
