>Addgene plasmid #64286 | pBa-FRB-3myc-KIF1A tail 391-1698 | addgene partial sequence | sequence record 114806 | SV40pA-R 5'-GAAATTTGTGATGCTATTGC-3'
AACAAGTTAACAACAACAATTGCATTCATTTTATGTTTCAGGTTCAGGGGGAGGTGTGGGAGGTTTTTTA
AAGCAAGTAAAACCTCTACAAATGTGGTATGGCTGATTATGATCAATGAATTCCGGAAGGCTTTCAACTC
AGACCCGCATCTGCGCAGATCTCCTTCGAGAGAGCTTGGACCGGATGGTCCCAGCCAGGAGCGGGTTGAA
GGCATACAGCCAGTCGTGCATGTCCTTGTCACTGTTGGCCTGCAGCAGGATGCCTCGGTGCTCCGTGCAC
ACAGCGAATGTGTTGGGTGTCTTGAGCATGGCCTGCTGGTCCTCGCTGTACTCCACCTGCGCAGTGGAGA
GGTTGAGCACAAATCTCTCCACCGTGTCCTTGTCACTGTTGTACATGTAGGCGTAGGGAC
