>Addgene plasmid #64286 | pBa-FRB-3myc-KIF1A tail 391-1698 | addgene partial sequence | sequence record 119247 | pCAGGS5 5'-ggttcggcttctggcgtgtgacc-3'
CTCCGCAGCCCCCAAGCTTGGCGCGCCTAGGCCTACCATGGCTTCTAGAATCCTCTGGCATGAGATGTGG
CATGAAGGCCTGGAAGAGGCATCTCGTTTGTACTTTGGGGAAAGGAACGTGAAAGGCATGTTTGAGGTGC
TGGAGCCCTTGCATGCTATGATGGAACGGGGCCCCCAGACTCTGAAGGAAACATCCTTTAATCAGGCCTA
TGGTCGAGATTTAATGGAGGCCCAAGAGTGGTGCAGGAAGTACATGAAATCAGGGAATGTCANGGACCTC
CTCCNAGCCTGGGACCTCTATTATCATGTGTTCCGACGAATCTCA
